>Addgene plasmid #21519 | GFP-GW1D5(aa1670-1962) | addgene partial sequence | sequence record 27281 | 21519 with hTNRC6A-Fc (cctcgactgttcccactcat)
TCTATCCTGGATGGTGCTGGGCTGTCGGGAACTAACTGTGGAGACCTTCACGGCACTTCACTCTGGGGGA
CCCCGCATTATTCCACAAGCCTGTGGGGTCCCCCAAGCAGCAGCGACCCCCGAGGAATTAGCAGCCCATC
TCCCATTAACGCTTTTCTTTCTGTTGACCACCTGGGTGGGGGTGGAGAGTCCATGTAACAGTGTAGATGC
AGACTCACCGACCGGGACCTCAGACGCGAGGGAAAGGAGCACTAAGTGGGGCTCGCCGCCTGCAGCCAGG
GGCCGCCTGTGGGAACAGCTATTCTCTGCACATTTTCCACTTTGTTTTCCCCAAAACATATCAGTTTGAA
TACTTGAATCATGCAGGCCAATATTATAATGTGAAAAGGTATCTACTCTATTTACACTCCCAAATAGCGC
CATACATGCTAAACCGTAGAGAATGAGCTCGCTTGTGTCTATTCATCATGTTTAGCCTTTGGATTCTTTT
TTTTTTTTTCCTTCTATTCCTCCCCAACCCCCCCCCCCGCCCCTTTTTTTCTCTCTTGCAAAACCATTTT
TTGGGCTGATAACGTATGAGCTTTTCCCTTTGCACTGAATGATGTTCTCTCCGTCTCATCGGCAGTATGG
GGGGCAGNNGGNCCCA
