>Addgene plasmid #21519 | GFP-GW1D5(aa1670-1962) | addgene partial sequence | sequence record 27282 | EGFP-C 5'-CATGGTCCTGCTGGAGTTCGTG-3'
ACGCATCTCTCGGCATGGACGAGCTGTACAAGTCTAGAGGATCATCAACAAGTTTGTACAAAAAAGCAGG
CTCTTTAAAGGAACCAATTCAGTCGACTAGTGCCTGGTCATCCATTCGTGCCTCCAACTACAACGTTCCC
CTCAGCAGTACAGCACAAAGCACTTCAGCCAGAAATAGTGATTCCAAATTGACATGGTCTCCTGGTTCAG
TTACAAACACCTCTCTGGCTCATGAGCTGTGGAAGGTCCCTTTGCCACCTAAAAACATCACTGCTCCGTC
CCGCCCACCTCCGGGACTGACTGGTCAGAAGCCACCCTTGTCTACGTGGGATAATTCTCCCCTTCGTATA
GGTGGAGGATGGGGAAATTCTGACGCCAGATATACCCCAGGTTCCAGCTGGGGTGAGAGCAGCTCAGGGA
GAATAACAAATTGGCTTGTTCTAAAAAACCTTACACCTCAGATCGATGGCTCAACTCTGCGCACTCTGTG
CATGCAGCACGGCCCGCTGATCACATTCCACCTGAACCTCCCTCACGGAAATGCTCTGGTCCGCTACAGT
TCAAAAGAAGAGGTAGTGAAGGCACAAAAGTCTCTGCACATGTGTGTACTGGGGAACACTACTATTCTTG
CTGAGTTTGCCAGTGAAGAGGAGATCAGTCGTTTCTTTGCACAAAGCCAGTCTCTGACCCCTTCTCCCGG
CTGGCAGTCTCTCGGGTCCAGCCAGAGCCGGCTGGGCTCCCTCGACTGTTCCCACTCATTCTCCAGCCGG
ACCGATCTAAATCATGTGGAATGTAGTGTGGCGCTGTCGGGAACTAACTGGTGGGAAGACATCACGGCCA
CTTCACCTTCTGGGGGGACCCCCGCAATTATTCCAATAGCCCTGGTGGGGGTCCGCCCAACCAACCAGCC
GACCCCCCGAGGGAAATAAAAAACCCCATCTCCCCCAATAAACACGCCATC
