[The description below was written by a language model from this plasmid's Addgene catalogue record.]
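Description:
GFP-GW1D5(aa1670-1962) is a mammalian expression plasmid built on a custom-made Gateway destination vector (pDEST:gfp) that supplies GFP as an N-terminal fusion partner. It is propagated in E. coli under ampicillin selection. The record does not state the copy number, the origin of replication, the promoter driving expression in mammalian cells, or any mammalian selection marker, and no feature table is available to fill in these details.

The insert is a fragment of about 870 bp from human TNRC6A, better known as GW182, covering amino acids 1670 to 1962 at the C-terminal end of the protein. It was introduced by Gateway recombination, so the fragment should sit in frame downstream of GFP, with recombination-derived att sequence expected at the junction. GW182 is a glycine/tryptophan-repeat protein that associates with Argonaute proteins and is a key component of microRNA-mediated silencing and of cytoplasmic GW/P bodies.

The construct name and the defined residue boundaries suggest that it is one member of a deletion series dividing GW182 into segments. The associated study concerned the binding of the C-terminal half of human Ago2 to multiple GW-rich regions of GW182 and the requirement for GW182 in silencing. In that context, a GFP-tagged fragment such as this one would typically be expressed in transfected mammalian cells to follow its localisation by fluorescence, or to test via the GFP tag whether this region interacts with Ago2 or contributes to repression.
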