Addgene plasmid #21519: GFP-GW1D5(aa1670-1962)
Depositing lab: Edward Chan. Depositing organization: University of Florida. Publication: The C-terminal half of human Ago2 binds to multiple GW-rich regions of GW182 and requires GW182 to mediate silencing. Lian SL, Li S, Abadal GX, Pauley BA, Fritzler MJ, Chan EK. RNA. 2009 May . 15(5):804-13. 10.1261/rna.1229409 PubMed 19324964.
Backbone
  Vector backbone: custom-made pDEST:gfp vector
  Vector type: Mammalian Expression
Growth in bacteria
  Bacterial resistance: Ampicillin, 100 μg/mL
  Growth temperature: 37°C
  Growth strain: DH5alpha
  Copy number: Unknown
Gene/Insert
  Gene/Insert name: TNRC6A (alt name: GW182)
  Species: H. sapiens (human)
  Insert size (bp): 870
  Mutation: contain aa1670-1962
  GenBank ID: NM_014494
  Entrez Gene: TNRC6A (a.k.a. CAGH26, FAME6, GW1, GW182, TNRC6)
  Tag / fusion protein: GFP (N terminal on backbone)
  Cloning method: Gateway Cloning
  Sequencing primers: 5′ GACCGCCGCCGGGATCACT
Terms and licenses: Academic/Nonprofit Terms; Industry Terms: Not Available to Industry
How to cite: GFP-GW1D5(aa1670-1962) was a gift from Edward Chan (Addgene plasmid # 21519 ; http://n2t.net/addgene:21519 ; RRID:Addgene_21519)
